Addgene plasmid #179285: pEGFP-mKOR
Purpose: Express mouse kappa opioid receptor (GFP tagged) in mammalian cells
Depositing lab: Christian Gruber. Publication: Design of a Stable Cyclic Peptide Analgesic Derived from Sunflower Seeds that Targets the kappa-Opioid Receptor for the Treatment of Chronic Abdominal Pain. Muratspahic E, Tomasevic N, Koehbach J, Duerrauer L, Hadzic S, Castro J, Schober G, Sideromenos S, Clark RJ, Brierley SM, Craik DJ, Gruber CW. J Med Chem. 2021 Jul 8;64(13):9042-9055. doi: 10.1021/acs.jmedchem.1c00158. Epub 2021 Jun 23. PubMed 34162205.
Backbone
  Vector backbone: pEGFP-N1
  Total vector size (bp): 5843
  Vector type: Mammalian Expression
  Selectable markers: Neomycin (select with G418)
Growth in bacteria
  Bacterial resistance: Kanamycin, 50 μg/mL
  Growth temperature: 37°C
  Growth strain: DH5alpha
  Copy number: Unknown
Gene/Insert
  Gene/Insert name: kappa opioid receptor (alt name: KOR)
  Species: M. musculus (mouse)
  Insert size (bp): 1141
  Entrez Gene: Oprk1 (a.k.a. K-OR-1, KOR, KOR-1, MSL-1, Oprk2, R21)
  Promoter: CMV
  Tag / fusion protein: EGFP (C terminal on backbone)
  Cloning method: Restriction Enzyme; 5′ cloning site SacI (not destroyed); 3′ cloning site KpnI (not destroyed)
  Sequencing primers: 5′ GAGGTCTATATAAGCAGAGC; 3′ ACTTGTGGCCGTTTACGTC
Terms and licenses: Academic/Nonprofit Terms; Industry Terms: Not Available to Industry
How to cite: pEGFP-mKOR was a gift from Christian Gruber (Addgene plasmid # 179285 ; http://n2t.net/addgene:179285 ; RRID:Addgene_179285)
