[The description below was written by a language model from this plasmid's Addgene catalogue record and pLannotate feature annotations shown in this document.]
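Description:
pEGFP-mKOR is a mammalian expression plasmid built on the pEGFP-N1 backbone that produces the mouse kappa opioid receptor (Oprk1, KOR) fused at its C terminus to EGFP. The roughly 1.1 kb receptor coding sequence was inserted into the multiple cloning site between SacI and KpnI, both of which remain intact. It sits directly downstream of the human cytomegalovirus immediate-early enhancer and promoter. A short remnant of the cloning site links the receptor to the backbone's mammalian codon-optimised EGFP, so transcription from CMV yields a single KOR-EGFP fusion message that is terminated by the SV40 polyadenylation signal.

The plasmid replicates in E. coli from a high-copy ColE1/pUC-type origin and also carries an f1 phage origin for single-stranded DNA production. A single Tn5 aminoglycoside phosphotransferase gene (NeoR/KanR) serves both hosts. A bacterial bla-type promoter drives it for kanamycin selection in bacteria, and the adjacent SV40 enhancer/early promoter drives it in mammalian cells for G418 selection of stable transfectants, with the HSV TK poly(A) signal ending the transcript. The small large T antigen, ble and bGH poly(A) fragments in the annotation appear to be partial matches within backbone sequence rather than functional elements. The sequenced record is 5,852 nt, close to the listed size of 5,843 bp.

The stated purpose is expression of GFP-tagged mouse KOR in mammalian cells. The fluorescent tag allows receptor expression and localisation to be monitored. The associated publication concerns a cyclic peptide analgesic targeting the kappa opioid receptor, which is consistent with use in cell-based receptor pharmacology, although the record does not describe specific assays.
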