Features (pLannotate 1.2.2; 16 found; start..end, strand, type, name):
     61..364     +  enhancer       CMV enhancer: human cytomegalovirus immediate early enhancer
    365..568     +  promoter       CMV promoter: human cytomegalovirus (CMV) immediate early promoter
    591..622     +  misc_feature   MCS (fragment): multiple cloning site
    622..1761    +  CDS            Oprk1: OPRK_MOUSE - Experimental evidence at protein level: Swiss-Prot protein existence level 1. G-protein coupled opioid receptor that functions as receptor for endogenous alpha-neoendorphins and dynorphins, but has low affinity for beta-endorphins. Also functions as receptor for various synthetic opioids and for the psychoactive diterpene salvinorin A. Ligand binding causes a conformation change that triggers signaling via guanine nucleotide-binding proteins (G proteins) and modulates the activity of down-stream effectors, such as adenylate cyclase. Signaling leads to the inhibition of adenylate c
   1764..1790    +  misc_feature   MCS (fragment): multiple cloning site
   1798..2517    +  CDS            EGFP: the original enhanced GFP (Yang et al., 1996) mammalian codon-optimized
   2534..2617    +  CDS            large T antigen (fragment): large T antigen from SV40 (simian virus 40)
   2640..2761    +  polyA_signal   SV40 poly(A) signal: SV40 polyadenylation signal
   2795..3223    -  rep_origin     f1 ori (sequence partly withheld): f1 bacteriophage origin of replication; arrow indicates direction of (+) strand synthesis
   3250..3354    +  promoter       AmpR promoter: bla
   3356..3713    +  promoter       SV40 promoter: SV40 enhancer and early promoter
   3748..4542    +  CDS            NeoR/KanR: aminoglycoside phosphotransferase from Tn5; aph(3')-II (or nptII); confers resistance to neomycin, kanamycin, and G418 (Geneticin®)
   4563..4715    +  CDS            ble (fragment): BLE_KLEPN - Experimental evidence at protein level: Swiss-Prot protein existence level 1. Binding protein with a strong affinity to the bleomycin family of antibiotics. Binds to CL990; an antimitotic-antibiotic compound. From Klebsiella pneumoniae.
   4774..4821    +  polyA_signal   HSV TK poly(A) signal: herpes simplex virus thymidine kinase polyadenylation signal (Cole and Stacy, 1985)
   4912..4928    -  polyA_signal   bGH poly(A) signal (fragment): bovine growth hormone polyadenylation signal
   5150..5738    +  rep_origin     ori: high-copy-number ColE1/pMB1/pBR322/pUC origin of replication
>Addgene plasmid #179285 | pEGFP-mKOR | addgene full sequence | sequence record 353881 | Addgene NGS Result
TAGTTATTAATAGTAATCAATTACGGGGTCATTAGTTCATAGCCCATATATGGAGTTCCGCGTTACATAA
CTTACGGTAAATGGCCCGCCTGGCTGACCGCCCAACGACCCCCGCCCATTGACGTCAATAATGACGTATG
TTCCCATAGTAACGCCAATAGGGACTTTCCATTGACGTCAATGGGTGGAGTATTTACGGTAAACTGCCCA
CTTGGCAGTACATCAAGTGTATCATATGCCAAGTACGCCCCCTATTGACGTCAATGACGGTAAATGGCCC
GCCTGGCATTATGCCCAGTACATGACCTTATGGGACTTTCCTACTTGGCAGTACATCTACGTATTAGTCA
TCGCTATTACCATGGTGATGCGGTTTTGGCAGTACATCAATGGGCGTGGATAGCGGTTTGACTCACGGGG
ATTTCCAAGTCTCCACCCCATTGACGTCAATGGGAGTTTGTTTTGGCACCAAAATCAACGGGACTTTCCA
AAATGTCGTAACAACTCCGCCCCATTGACGCAAATGGGCGGTAGGCGTGTACGGTGGGAGGTCTATATAA
GCAGAGCTGGTTTAGTGAACCGTCAGATCCGCTAGCGCTACCGGACTCAGATCTCGAGCTCATGGAGTCC
CCCATTCAGATCTTCCGAGGAGATCCAGGCCCTACCTGCTCTCCCAGTGCTTGCCTTCTCCCCAACAGCA
GCTCTTGGTTCCCCAACTGGGCAGAATCCGACAGTAATGGCAGTGTGGGCTCAGAGGATCAGCAGCTGGA
GTCCGCGCACATCTCTCCGGCCATCCCTGTTATCATCACCGCTGTCTACTCTGTGGTATTTGTGGTGGGC
TTAGTGGGCAATTCTCTGGTCATGTTTGTCATCATCCGATACACGAAGATGAAGACCGCAACCAACATCT
ACATATTTAACCTGGCTTTGGCAGATGCTTTGGTTACTACCACTATGCCCTTTCAGAGTGCTGTCTACTT
GATGAATTCTTGGCCTTTTGGAGATGTGCTATGCAAGATTGTCATTTCCATTGACTACTACAACATGTTT
ACCAGCATATTCACCTTGACCATGATGAGTGTGGACCGCTACATTGCTGTGTGCCACCCTGTGAAAGCTT
TGGACTTCCGAACACCTTTGAAAGCAAAGATCATCAACATCTGCATTTGGCTCCTGGCATCATCTGTTGG
TATATCAGCGATAGTCCTTGGAGGCACCAAAGTCAGGGAAGATGTGGATGTCATTGAATGCTCCTTGCAG
TTTCCTGATGATGAATATTCCTGGTGGGATCTCTTCATGAAGATCTGTGTCTTCGTCTTTGCCTTTGTGA
TCCCAGTCCTCATCATCATTGTCTGCTACACCCTGATGATCCTGCGCCTGAAGAGTGTCCGGCTCCTGTC
TGGCTCCCGAGAGAAGGACCGAAATCTCCGCCGCATCACCAAGCTGGTGCTGGTAGTAGTTGCAGTCTTC
ATCATCTGTTGGACCCCCATTCACATCTTTATCCTGGTGGAGGCTCTGGGAAGCACCTCCCACAGCACAG
CTGCCCTCTCCAGCTATTATTTCTGTATTGCCTTGGGTTATACCAACAGCAGCCTGAATCCTGTTCTCTA
TGCCTTTCTGGATGAAAACTTCAAGCGGTGTTTTAGGGACTTCTGCTTCCCTATTAAGATGCGAATGGAG
CGCCAGAGCACCAATAGAGTTAGAAACACAGTTCAGGATCCTGCTTCCATGAGAGATGTGGGAGGGATGA
ATAAGCCAGTAAAGGTACCGCGGGCCCGGGATCCACCGGTCGCCACCATGGTGAGCAAGGGCGAGGAGCT
GTTCACCGGGGTGGTGCCCATCCTGGTCGAGCTGGACGGCGACGTAAACGGCCACAAGTTCAGCGTGTCC
GGCGAGGGCGAGGGCGATGCCACCTACGGCAAGCTGACCCTGAAGTTCATCTGCACCACCGGCAAGCTGC
CCGTGCCCTGGCCCACCCTCGTGACCACCCTGACCTACGGCGTGCAGTGCTTCAGCCGCTACCCCGACCA
CATGAAGCAGCACGACTTCTTCAAGTCCGCCATGCCCGAAGGCTACGTCCAGGAGCGCACCATCTTCTTC
AAGGACGACGGCAACTACAAGACCCGCGCCGAGGTGAAGTTCGAGGGCGACACCCTGGTGAACCGCATCG
AGCTGAAGGGCATCGACTTCAAGGAGGACGGCAACATCCTGGGGCACAAGCTGGAGTACAACTACAACAG
CCACAACGTCTATATCATGGCCGACAAGCAGAAGAACGGCATCAAGGTGAACTTCAAGATCCGCCACAAC
ATCGAGGACGGCAGCGTGCAGCTCGCCGACCACTACCAGCAGAACACCCCCATCGGCGACGGCCCCGTGC
TGCTGCCCGACAACCACTACCTGAGCACCCAGTCCGCCCTGAGCAAAGACCCCAACGAGAAGCGCGATCA
CATGGTCCTGCTGGAGTTCGTGACCGCCGCCGGGATCACTCTCGGCATGGACGAGCTGTACAAGTAAAGC
GGCCGCGACTCTAGATCATAATCAGCCATACCACATTTGTAGAGGTTTTACTTGCTTTAAAAAACCTCCC
ACACCTCCCCCTGAACCTGAAACATAAAATGAATGCAATTGTTGTTGTTAACTTGTTTATTGCAGCTTAT
AATGGTTACAAATAAAGCAATAGCATCACAAATTTCACAAATAAAGCATTTTTTTCACTGCATTCTAGTT
GTGGTTTGTCCAAACTCATCAATGTATCTTAAGGCGTAAATTGTAAGCGTTAATATTTTGTTAAAATTCG
CGTTAAATTTTTGTTAAATCAGCTCATTTTTTAACCAATAGGCCGAAATCGGCAAAATCCCTTATAAATC
AAAAGAATAGACCGAGATAGGGT
[37 nt withheld, positions 2894-2930]
AAAGAACGTGGACTCCAACGTCAAAGG
[49 nt withheld, positions 2958-3006]
T
[91 nt withheld, positions 3008-3098]
G
[124 nt withheld, positions 3100-3223]
CAGGTGGCACTTTTCGGGGAAATGTGCGCGGAACCCCTATTTGTTTATTTTTCTAAATACATTCAAATAT
GTATCCGCTCATGAGACAATAACCCTGATAAATGCTTCAATAATATTGAAAAAGGAAGAGTCCTGAGGCG
GAAAGAACCAGCTGTGGAATGTGTGTCAGTTAGGGTGTGGAAAGTCCCCAGGCTCCCCAGCAGGCAGAAG
TATGCAAAGCATGCATCTCAATTAGTCAGCAACCAGGTGTGGAAAGTCCCCAGGCTCCCCAGCAGGCAGA
AGTATGCAAAGCATGCATCTCAATTAGTCAGCAACCATAGTCCCGCCCCTAACTCCGCCCATCCCGCCCC
TAACTCCGCCCAGTTCCGCCCATTCTCCGCCCCATGGCTGACTAATTTTTTTTATTTATGCAGAGGCCGA
GGCCGCCTCGGCCTCTGAGCTATTCCAGAAGTAGTGAGGAGGCTTTTTTGGAGGCCTAGGCTTTTGCAAA
GATCGATCAAGAGACAGGATGAGGATCGTTTCGCATGATTGAACAAGATGGATTGCACGCAGGTTCTCCG
GCCGCTTGGGTGGAGAGGCTATTCGGCTATGACTGGGCACAACAGACAATCGGCTGCTCTGATGCCGCCG
TGTTCCGGCTGTCAGCGCAGGGGCGCCCGGTTCTTTTTGTCAAGACCGACCTGTCCGGTGCCCTGAATGA
ACTGCAAGACGAGGCAGCGCGGCTATCGTGGCTGGCCACGACGGGCGTTCCTTGCGCAGCTGTGCTCGAC
GTTGTCACTGAAGCGGGAAGGGACTGGCTGCTATTGGGCGAAGTGCCGGGGCAGGATCTCCTGTCATCTC
ACCTTGCTCCTGCCGAGAAAGTATCCATCATGGCTGATGCAATGCGGCGGCTGCATACGCTTGATCCGGC
TACCTGCCCATTCGACCACCAAGCGAAACATCGCATCGAGCGAGCACGTACTCGGATGGAAGCCGGTCTT
GTCGATCAGGATGATCTGGACGAAGAGCATCAGGGGCTCGCGCCAGCCGAACTGTTCGCCAGGCTCAAGG
CGAGCATGCCCGACGGCGAGGATCTCGTCGTGACCCATGGCGATGCCTGCTTGCCGAATATCATGGTGGA
AAATGGCCGCTTTTCTGGATTCATCGACTGTGGCCGGCTGGGTGTGGCGGACCGCTATCAGGACATAGCG
TTGGCTACCCGTGATATTGCTGAAGAGCTTGGCGGCGAATGGGCTGACCGCTTCCTCGTGCTTTACGGTA
TCGCCGCTCCCGATTCGCAGCGCATCGCCTTCTATCGCCTTCTTGACGAGTTCTTCTGAGCGGGACTCTG
GGGTTCGAAATGACCGACCAAGCGACGCCCAACCTGCCATCACGAGATTTCGATTCCACCGCCGCCTTCT
ATGAAAGGTTGGGCTTCGGAATCGTTTTCCGGGACGCCGGCTGGATGATCCTCCAGCGCGGGGATCTCAT
GCTGGAGTTCTTCGCCCACCCTAGGGGGAGGCTAACTGAAACACGGAAGGAGACAATACCGGAAGGAACC
CGCGCTATGACGGCAATAAAAAGACAGAATAAAACGCACGGTGTTGGGTCGTTTGTTCATAAACGCGGGG
TTCGGTCCCAGGGCTGGCACTCTGTCGATACCCCACCGAGACCCCATTGGGGCCAATACGCCCGCGTTTC
TTCCTTTTCCCCACCCCACCCCCCAAGTTCGGGTGAAGGCCCAGGGCTCGCAGCCAACGTCGGGGCGGCA
GGCCCTGCCATAGCCTCAGGTTACTCATATATACTTTAGATTGATTTAAAACTTCATTTTTAATTTAAAA
GGATCTAGGTGAAGATCCTTTTTGATAATCTCATGACCAAAATCCCTTAACGTGAGTTTTCGTTCCACTG
AGCGTCAGACCCCGTAGAAAAGATCAAAGGATCTTCTTGAGATCCTTTTTTTCTGCGCGTAATCTGCTGC
TTGCAAACAAAAAAACCACCGCTACCAGCGGTGGTTTGTTTGCCGGATCAAGAGCTACCAACTCTTTTTC
CGAAGGTAACTGGCTTCAGCAGAGCGCAGATACCAAATACTGTTCTTCTAGTGTAGCCGTAGTTAGGCCA
CCACTTCAAGAACTCTGTAGCACCGCCTACATACCTCGCTCTGCTAATCCTGTTACCAGTGGCTGCTGCC
AGTGGCGATAAGTCGTGTCTTACCGGGTTGGACTCAAGACGATAGTTACCGGATAAGGCGCAGCGGTCGG
GCTGAACGGGGGGTTCGTGCACACAGCCCAGCTTGGAGCGAACGACCTACACCGAACTGAGATACCTACA
GCGTGAGCTATGAGAAAGCGCCACGCTTCCCGAAGGGAGAAAGGCGGACAGGTATCCGGTAAGCGGCAGG
GTCGGAACAGGAGAGCGCACGAGGGAGCTTCCAGGGGGAAACGCCTGGTATCTTTATAGTCCTGTCGGGT
TTCGCCACCTCTGACTTGAGCGTCGATTTTTGTGATGCTCGTCAGGGGGGCGGAGCCTATGGAAAAACGC
CAGCAACGCGGCCTTTTTACGGTTCCTGGCCTTTTGCTGGCCTTTTGCTCACATGTTCTTTCCTGCGTTA
TCCCCTGATTCTGTGGATAACCGTATTACCGCCATGCAT
